Addgene plasmid #141577: TFORF0312
Purpose: Lentiviral vector for overexpressing the CREM transcription factor ORF with a unique 24-bp barcode. Barcodes facilitate identification of transcription factors in pooled screens.
Depositing lab: Feng Zhang. Depositing organization: Broad Institute. Publication: A transcription factor atlas of directed differentiation. Joung J, Ma S, Tay T, Geiger-Schuller KR, Kirchgatterer PC, Verdine VK, Guo B, Arias-Garcia MA, Allen WE, Singh A, Kuksenko O, Abudayyeh OO, Gootenberg JS, Fu Z, Macrae RK, Buenrostro JD, Regev A, Zhang F. Cell. 2023 Jan 5;186(1):209-229.e26. doi: 10.1016/j.cell.2022.11.026. PubMed 36608654.
Backbone
  Vector backbone: pLX_TRC317
  Backbone manufacturer: Broad Institute Genetic Perturbation Platform
  Backbone size w/o insert (bp): 8264
  Vector type: Mammalian Expression, Lentiviral
  Selectable markers: Puromycin
Growth in bacteria
  Bacterial resistance: Ampicillin, 100 μg/mL
  Growth temperature: 30°C
  Growth strain: NEB Stable
  Copy number: High Copy
Gene/Insert
  Gene/Insert name: CREM
  Species: H. sapiens (human)
  Insert size (bp): 1001
  Entrez Gene: CREM (a.k.a. CREM-2, ICER, hCREM-2)
  Promoter: EF1a
  Cloning method: Unknown
  Sequencing primers: 5′ GGGTGGAGACTGAAGTTAGGCCAG; 3′ CACATAGCGTAAAAGGAGCAACATAG
Terms and licenses: Academic/Nonprofit Terms; Industry Terms: Not Available to Industry
Depositor comments: XM_006717379,NM_183011,ENST00000337656 . The transcription factor ORF portion of this plasmid was synthesized by Genewiz. Please test multiple small colonies in case of plasmid recombination. To make this collection available in a timely manner, a portion of this collection was not fully sequenced by Addgene. If an Addgene verified full plasmid sequence is not available, please contact us prior to placing an order to request the full sequence.
How to cite: TFORF0312 was a gift from Feng Zhang (Addgene plasmid # 141577 ; http://n2t.net/addgene:141577 ; RRID:Addgene_141577)
