[The description below was written by a language model from this plasmid's Addgene catalogue record and pLannotate feature annotations shown in this document.]
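Description:
TFORF0312 is a lentiviral mammalian expression plasmid built on the pLX_TRC317 backbone and carrying the human CREM (cAMP responsive element modulator) transcription factor open reading frame together with a unique 24-bp barcode. In bacteria it is maintained through a high-copy ColE1/pUC-type origin and selected with ampicillin via the β-lactamase gene. An f1 origin and remnants of lac/lacZα cloning sequences flanked by T7 and T3 promoters are also present in the backbone. The full sequence record is 9,265 nt, consistent with the stated backbone plus an insert of about 1 kb. The depositor notes that the plasmid can recombine.

The viral portion has a third-generation layout. An RSV promoter drives a truncated HIV-1 5' LTR, followed by the Ψ packaging signal with a gag fragment, the Rev response element for Rev-dependent export of the genomic RNA, a cPPT/CTS element, WPRE to boost transcript expression, and a self-inactivating ΔU3 3' LTR with a downstream SV40 polyadenylation signal. Two expression units sit between the LTRs. An SV40 early promoter drives puromycin N-acetyltransferase for selection of transduced cells, and the strong constitutive EF-1α promoter drives the synthesized CREM ORF. The annotation matches this ORF to human CREM, and the depositor cites several corresponding transcript accessions. The barcode is not annotated as a separate feature, so its exact position cannot be read from the table. A short U6 promoter fragment lies between the ORF and WPRE.

The plasmid belongs to a barcoded transcription factor ORF collection intended for overexpression studies. The barcode allows each factor to be identified in pooled screens, such as those probing directed differentiation.
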