Features (pLannotate 1.2.2; 31 found; start..end, strand, type, name):
      5..231     +  promoter       RSV promoter: Rous sarcoma virus enhancer/promoter
    232..412     +  LTR            5' LTR (truncated): truncated 5' long terminal repeat (LTR) from HIV-1
    459..584     +  misc_feature   HIV-1 Ψ: packaging signal of human immunodeficiency virus type 1
    568..931     +  CDS            HIV-1 gag (fragment): gag protein from human immunodeficiency virus 1; gag
   1077..1310    +  misc_feature   RRE: The Rev response element (RRE) of HIV-1 allows for Rev-dependent mRNA export from the nucleus to the cytoplasm.
   1687..1713    +  CDS            Rev (fragment): human immunodeficiency virus 1 (HIV-1) Rev protein; rev; enhances nuclear export of unspliced and incompletely spliced viral mRNAs
   1720..1743    +  promoter       SV40 promoter (fragment): SV40 early promoter
   1744..1815    +  promoter       SV40 promoter (fragment): SV40 enhancer and early promoter
   1839..1974    +  rep_origin     SV40 ori: SV40 origin of replication
   2020..2616    +  CDS            PuroR (fragment): puromycin N-acetyltransferase; pac from Streptomyces; confers resistance to puromycin
   2665..2782    +  misc_feature   cPPT/CTS: central polypurine tract and central termination sequence of HIV-1
   2847..2913    +  CDS            small t antigen (fragment): SV40 (simian virus 40) small t antigen
   2920..4098    +  promoter       EF-1α promoter: strong constitutive promoter for human elongation factor EF-1α
   4163..4993    +  CDS            CREM (fragment): CREM_HUMAN - Experimental evidence at protein level: Swiss-Prot protein existence level 1. [Isoform 6]: May play a role in the regulation of the circadian clock: acts as a transcriptional repressor of the core circadian component PER1 by directly binding to cAMP response elements in its promoter. From Homo sapiens (Human).
   5027..5080    +  promoter       U6 promoter (fragment): RNA polymerase III promoter for human U6 snRNA
   5122..5710    +  misc_feature   WPRE: woodchuck hepatitis virus posttranscriptional regulatory element
   5761..5780    +  misc_feature   cPPT/CTS (fragment): central polypurine tract and central termination sequence of HIV-1
   5782..6015    +  LTR            3' LTR (ΔU3): self-inactivating 3' long terminal repeat (LTR) from HIV-1
   6093..6214    +  polyA_signal   SV40 poly(A) signal: SV40 polyadenylation signal
   6254..6389    +  rep_origin     SV40 ori: SV40 origin of replication
   6410..6428    -  promoter       T7 promoter: promoter for bacteriophage T7 RNA polymerase
   6436..6591    +  CDS            lacZα (fragment): LacZα fragment of β-galactosidase; lacZ fragment
   6596..7024    +  rep_origin     f1 ori (sequence partly withheld): f1 bacteriophage origin of replication; arrow indicates direction of (+) strand synthesis
   7077..7181    +  promoter       AmpR promoter: bla
   7182..8042    +  CDS            AmpR: β-lactamase; bla; confers resistance to ampicillin, carbenicillin, and related antibiotics
   8213..8801    +  rep_origin     ori: high-copy-number ColE1/pMB1/pBR322/pUC origin of replication
   8984..9076    +  CDS            lacI (fragment): lac repressor; lacI; The lac repressor binds to the lac operator to inhibit transcription in E. coli. This inhibition can be relieved by adding lactose or isopropyl-β-D-thiogalactopyranoside (IPTG).
   9089..9110    +  protein_bind   CAP binding site: CAP binding activates transcription in the presence of cAMP. E. coli catabolite activator protein
   9125..9155    +  promoter       lac promoter: promoter for the E. coli lac operon
   9163..9179    +  protein_bind   lac operator: The lac repressor binds to the lac operator to inhibit transcription in E. coli. This inhibition can be relieved by adding lactose or isopropyl-β-D-thiogalactopyranoside (IPTG). lac repressor encoded by lacI
   9224..9242    +  promoter       T3 promoter: promoter for bacteriophage T3 RNA polymerase
>Addgene plasmid #141577 | TFORF0312 | addgene full sequence | sequence record 454901 | Addgene NGS Result
TTAATGTAGTCTTATGCAATACTCTTGTAGTCTTGCAACATGGTAACGATGAGTTAGCAACATGCCTTAC
AAGGAGAGAAAAAGCACCGTGCATGCCGATTGGTGGAAGTAAGGTGGTACGATCGTGCCTTATTAGGAAG
GCAACAGACGGGTCTGACATGGATTGGACGAACCACTGAATTGCCGCATTGCAGAGATATTGTATTTAAG
TGCCTAGCTCGATACATAAACGGGTCTCTCTGGTTAGACCAGATCTGAGCCTGGGAGCTCTCTGGCTAAC
TAGGGAACCCACTGCTTAAGCCTCAATAAAGCTTGCCTTGAGTGCTTCAAGTAGTGTGTGCCCGTCTGTT
GTGTGACTCTGGTAACTAGAGATCCCTCAGACCCTTTTAGTCAGTGTGGAAAATCTCTAGCAGTGGCGCC
CGAACAGGGACTTGAAAGCGAAAGGGAAACCAGAGGAGCTCTCTCGACGCAGGACTCGGCTTGCTGAAGC
GCGCACGGCAAGAGGCGAGGGGCGGCGACTGGTGAGTACGCCAAAAATTTTGACTAGCGGAGGCTAGAAG
GAGAGAGATGGGTGCGAGAGCGTCAGTATTAAGCGGGGGAGAATTAGATCGCGATGGGAAAAAATTCGGT
TAAGGCCAGGGGGAAAGAAAAAATATAAATTAAAACATATAGTATGGGCAAGCAGGGAGCTAGAACGATT
CGCAGTTAATCCTGGCCTGTTAGAAACATCAGAAGGCTGTAGACAAATACTGGGACAGCTACAACCATCC
CTTCAGACAGGATCAGAAGAACTTAGATCATTATATAATACAGTAGCAACCCTCTATTGTGTGCATCAAA
GGATAGAGATAAAAGACACCAAGGAAGCTTTAGACAAGATAGAGGAAGAGCAAAACAAAAGTAAGACCAC
CGCACAGCAAGCGGCCGCTGATCTTCAGACCTGGAGGAGGAGATATGAGGGACAATTGGAGAAGTGAATT
ATATAAATATAAAGTAGTAAAAATTGAACCATTAGGAGTAGCACCCACCAAGGCAAAGAGAAGAGTGGTG
CAGAGAGAAAAAAGAGCAGTGGGAATAGGAGCTTTGTTCCTTGGGTTCTTGGGAGCAGCAGGAAGCACTA
TGGGCGCAGCGTCAATGACGCTGACGGTACAGGCCAGACAATTATTGTCTGGTATAGTGCAGCAGCAGAA
CAATTTGCTGAGGGCTATTGAGGCGCAACAGCATCTGTTGCAACTCACAGTCTGGGGCATCAAGCAGCTC
CAGGCAAGAATCCTGGCTGTGGAAAGATACCTAAAGGATCAACAGCTCCTGGGGATTTGGGGTTGCTCTG
GAAAACTCATTTGCACCACTGCTGTGCCTTGGAATGCTAGTTGGAGTAATAAATCTCTGGAACAGATTTG
GAATCACACGACCTGGATGGAGTGGGACAGAGAAATTAACAATTACACAAGCTTAATACACTCCTTAATT
GAAGAATCGCAAAACCAGCAAGAAAAGAATGAACAAGAATTATTGGAATTAGATAAATGGGCAAGTTTGT
GGAATTGGTTTAACATAACAAATTGGCTGTGGTATATAAAATTATTCATAATGATAGTAGGAGGCTTGGT
AGGTTTAAGAATAGTTTTTGCTGTACTTTCTATAGTGAATAGAGTTAGGCAGGGATATTCACCATTATCG
TTTCAGACCCACCTCCCAACCCCGAGGGGACCCATGCATTGCATCTCAATTAGTCAGCAACCAGGTGTGG
AAAGTCCCCAGGCTCCCCAGCAGGCAGAAGTATGCAAAGCATGCGTCTCAATTAGTCAGCAACCATAGTC
CCGCCCCTAACTCCGCCCATCCCGCCCCTAACTCCGCCCAGTTCCGCCCATTCTCCGCCCCATGGCTGAC
TAATTTTTTTTATTTATGCAGAGGCCGAGGCCGCCTCGGCCTCTGAGCTATTCCAGAAGTAGTGAGGAGG
CTTTTTTGGAGGCCTAGGCTTTTGCAAAAAGCTTTCTAGAGGTACCACCGGAGCTTACCATGACCGAGTA
CAAGCCCACGGTGCGCCTCGCCACCCGCGACGACGTCCCCAGGGCCGTACGCACCCTCGCCGCCGCGTTC
GCCGACTACCCCGCCACGCGCCACACCGTCGATCCGGACCGCCACATCGAGCGGGTCACCGAGCTGCAAG
AACTCTTCCTCACGCGCGTCGGGCTCGACATCGGCAAGGTGTGGGTCGCGGACGACGGCGCCGCCGTGGC
GGTCTGGACCACGCCGGAGAGCGTCGAAGCGGGGGCGGTGTTCGCCGAGATCGGCCCGCGCATGGCCGAG
TTGAGCGGTTCCCGGCTGGCCGCGCAGCAACAGATGGAAGGCCTCCTGGCGCCGCACCGGCCCAAGGAGC
CCGCGTGGTTCCTGGCCACCGTCGGCGTCTCGCCCGACCACCAGGGCAAGGGTCTGGGCAGCGCCGTCGT
GCTCCCCGGAGTGGAGGCGGCCGAGCGCGCCGGGGTGCCCGCCTTCCTGGAGACCTCCGCGCCCCGCAAC
CTCCCCTTCTACGAGCGGCTCGGCTTCACCGTCACCGCCGACGTCGAGGTGCCCGAAGGACCGCGCACCT
GGTGCATGACCCGCAAGCCCGGTGCCAGTTAACGAATTCTAGATCTTGAGACAAATGGCAGTATTCATCC
ACAATTTTAAAAGAAAAGGGGGGATTGGGGGGTACAGTGCAGGGGAAAGAATAGTAGACATAATAGCAAC
AGACATACAAACTAAAGAATTACAAAAACAAATTACAAAAATTCAAAATTTTCGGGTTTATTACAGGGAC
AGCAGAGATCCACTTTGGCGCCGGCTCGAGGCCTGCAGGTGCAAAGATGGATAAAGTTTTAAACAGAGAG
GAATCTTTGCAGCTAATGGACCTTCTAGGTCTTGAAAGGAGTGGGAATTGGCTCCGGTGCCCGTCAGTGG
GCAGAGCGCACATCGCCCACAGTCCCCGAGAAGTTGGGGGGAGGGGTCGGCAATTGAACCGGTGCCTAGA
GAAGGTGGCGCGGGGTAAACTGGGAAAGTGATGTCGTGTACTGGCTCCGCCTTTTTCCCGAGGGTGGGGG
AGAACCGTATATAAGTGCAGTAGTCGCCGTGAACGTTCTTTTTCGCAACGGGTTTGCCGCCAGAACACAG
GTAAGTGCCGTGTGTGGTTCCCGCGGGCCTGGCCTCTTTACGGGTTATGGCCCTTGCGTGCCTTGAATTA
CTTCCACCTGGCTGCAGTACGTGATTCTTGATCCCGAGCTTCGGGTTGGAAGTGGGTGGGAGAGTTCGAG
GCCTTGCGCTTAAGGAGCCCCTTCGCCTCGTGCTTGAGTTGAGGCCTGGCCTGGGCGCTGGGGCCGCCGC
GTGCGAATCTGGTGGCACCTTCGCGCCTGTCTCGCTGCTTTCGATAAGTCTCTAGCCATTTAAAATTTTT
GATGACCTGCTGCGACGCTTTTTTTCTGGCAAGATAGTCTTGTAAATGCGGGCCAAGATCTGCACACTGG
TATTTCGGTTTTTGGGGCCGCGGGCGGCGACGGGGCCCGTGCGTCCCAGCGCACATGTTCGGCGAGGCGG
GGCCTGCGAGCGCGGCCACCGAGAATCGGACGGGGGTAGTCTCAAGCTGGCCGGCCTGCTCTGGTGCCTG
GCCTCGCGCCGCCGTGTATCGCCCCGCCCTGGGCGGCAAGGCTGGCCCGGTCGGCACCAGTTGCGTGAGC
GGAAAGATGGCCGCTTCCCGGCCCTGCTGCAGGGAGCTCAAAATGGAGGACGCGGCGCTCGGGAGAGCGG
GCGGGTGAGTCACCCACACAAAGGAAAAGGGCCTTTCCGTCCTCAGCCGTCGCTTCATGTGACTCCACGG
AGTACCGGGCGCCGTCCAGGCACCTCGATTAGTTCTCGAGCTTTTGGAGTACGTCGTCTTTAGGTTGGGG
GGAGGGGTTTTATGCGATGGAGTTTCCCCACACTGAGTGGGTGGAGACTGAAGTTAGGCCAGCTTGGCAC
TTGATGTAATTCTCCTTGGAATTTGCCCTTTTTGAGTTTGGATCTTGGTTCATTCTCAAGCCTCAGACAG
TGGTTCAAAGTTTTTTTCTTCCATTTCAGGTGTCGTGAGGCTAGCACCGCCACCATGAGCAAATGTGCAA
GGAAAAAATATATTAAGACAAATCCAAGACAAATGACCATGGAAACAGTTGAATCCCAGCATGATGGAAG
TATAACAGCTTCTTTGACAGAGAGCAAGTCTGCTCATGTGCAGACTCAGACTGGCCAAAATTCAATCCCT
GCTTTAGCTCAGGTAGCAGCAATTGCAGAGACAGATGAATCTGCAGAATCAGAAGGTGTAATTGATTCTC
ATAAACGTAGAGAAATCCTTTCACGAAGACCCTCTTATAGGAAAATACTGAATGAACTGTCCTCTGATGT
GCCTGGTGTTCCCAAGATTGAAGAAGAGAGATCAGAGGAAGAAGGAACACCACCTAGTATTGCTACCATG
GCAGTACCAACTAGCATATATCAGACTAGCACGGGGCAATACATTGCTATAGCCCAAGGTGGAACAATCC
AGATTTCTAACCCAGGATCTGATGGTGTTCAGGGACTGCAGGCATTAACAATGACAAATTCAGGAGCTCC
TCCACCAGGTGCTACAATTGTACAGTACGCAGCACAATCAGCTGATGGCACACAGCAGTTCTTTGTCCCA
GGCAGCCAGGTTGTTGTTCAAGCTGCCACTGGTGACATGCCAACTTACCAGATCCGAGCTCCTACTGCTG
CTTTGCCACAGGGAGTGGTGATGGCTGCATCGCCCGGAAGTTTGCACAGTCCCCAGCAGCTGGCAGAAGA
AGCAACACGCAAACGAGAGCTGAGGCTAATGAAAAACAGGGAAGCTGCCCGGGAGTGTCGCAGGAAGAAG
AAAGAATATGTCAAATGTCTTGAAAATCGTGTGGCTGTGCTTGAAAACCAAAACAAGACTCTCATTGAGG
AACTCAAGGCCCTCAAAGATCTTTATTGCCATAAAGTAGAGTAGTAATGAACTAGTCCGTAACTTGAAAG
TATTTCGATTTCTTGGCTTTATATATCTTGTGGAAAGGACGAACATTTCACAGTGTACTCCGGCCGACGC
GTTAAGTCGACAATCAACCTCTGGATTACAAAATTTGTGAAAGATTGACTGGTATTCTTAACTATGTTGC
TCCTTTTACGCTATGTGGATACGCTGCTTTAATGCCTTTGTATCATGCTATTGCTTCCCGTATGGCTTTC
ATTTTCTCCTCCTTGTATAAATCCTGGTTGCTGTCTCTTTATGAGGAGTTGTGGCCCGTTGTCAGGCAAC
GTGGCGTGGTGTGCACTGTGTTTGCTGACGCAACCCCCACTGGTTGGGGCATTGCCACCACCTGTCAGCT
CCTTTCCGGGACTTTCGCTTTCCCCCTCCCTATTGCCACGGCGGAACTCATCGCCGCCTGCCTTGCCCGC
TGCTGGACAGGGGCTCGGCTGTTGGGCACTGACAATTCCGTGGTGTTGTCGGGGAAATCATCGTCCTTTC
CTTGGCTGCTCGCCTGTGTTGCCACCTGGATTCTGCGCGGGACGTCCTTCTGCTACGTCCCTTCGGCCCT
CAATCCAGCGGACCTTCCTTCCCGCGGCCTGCTGCCGGCTCTGCGGCCTCTTCCGCGTCTTCGCCTTCGC
CCTCAGACGAGTCGGATCTCCCTTTGGGCCGCCTCCCCGCGTCGACTTTAAGACCAATGACTTACAAGGC
AGCTGTAGATCTTAGCCACTTTTTAAAAGAAAAGGGGGGACTGGAAGGGCTAATTCACTCCCAACGAAGA
CAAGATCTGCTTTTTGCTTGTACTGGGTCTCTCTGGTTAGACCAGATCTGAGCCTGGGAGCTCTCTGGCT
AACTAGGGAACCCACTGCTTAAGCCTCAATAAAGCTTGCCTTGAGTGCTTCAAGTAGTGTGTGCCCGTCT
GTTGTGTGACTCTGGTAACTAGAGATCCCTCAGACCCTTTTAGTCAGTGTGGAAAATCTCTAGCAGTACG
TATAGTAGTTCATGTCATCTTATTATTCAGTATTTATAACTTGCAAAGAAATGAATATCAGAGAGTGAGA
GGAACTTGTTTATTGCAGCTTATAATGGTTACAAATAAAGCAATAGCATCACAAATTTCACAAATAAAGC
ATTTTTTTCACTGCATTCTAGTTGTGGTTTGTCCAAACTCATCAATGTATCTTATCATGTCTGGCTCTAG
CTATCCCGCCCCTAACTCCGCCCATCCCGCCCCTAACTCCGCCCAGTTCCGCCCATTCTCCGCCCCATGG
CTGACTAATTTTTTTTATTTATGCAGAGGCCGAGGCCGCCTCGGCCTCTGAGCTATTCCAGAAGTAGTGA
GGAGGCTTTTTTGGAGGCCTAGGGACGTACCCAATTCGCCCTATAGTGAGTCGTATTACGCGCGCTCACT
GGCCGTCGTTTTACAACGTCGTGACTGGGAAAACCCTGGCGTTACCCAACTTAATCGCCTTGCAGCACAT
CCCCCTTTCGCCAGCTGGCGTAATAGCGAAGAGGCCCGCACCGATCGCCCTTCCCAACAGTTGCGCAGCC
TGAATGGCGAATGGG
[124 nt withheld, positions 6596-6719]
C
[91 nt withheld, positions 6721-6811]
A
[49 nt withheld, positions 6813-6861]
CCTTTGACGTTGGAGTCCACGTTCTTT
[37 nt withheld, positions 6889-6925]
ACCCTATCTCGGTCTATTCTTTTGATTTATAAGGGATTTTGCCGATTTCGGCCTATTGGTTAAAAAATGA
GCTGATTTAACAAAAATTTAACGCGAATTTTAACAAAATATTAACGCTTACAATTTAGGTGGCACTTTTC
GGGGAAATGTGCGCGGAACCCCTATTTGTTTATTTTTCTAAATACATTCAAATATGTATCCGCTCATGAG
ACAATAACCCTGATAAATGCTTCAATAATATTGAAAAAGGAAGAGTATGAGTATTCAACATTTCCGTGTC
GCCCTTATTCCCTTTTTTGCGGCATTTTGCCTTCCTGTTTTTGCTCACCCAGAAACGCTGGTGAAAGTAA
AAGATGCTGAAGATCAGTTGGGTGCACGAGTGGGTTACATCGAACTGGATCTCAACAGCGGTAAGATCCT
TGAGAGTTTTCGCCCCGAAGAACGTTTTCCAATGATGAGCACTTTTAAAGTTCTGCTATGTGGCGCGGTA
TTATCCCGTATTGACGCCGGGCAAGAGCAACTCGGTCGCCGCATACACTATTCTCAGAATGACTTGGTTG
AGTACTCACCAGTCACAGAAAAGCATCTTACGGATGGCATGACAGTAAGAGAATTATGCAGTGCTGCCAT
AACCATGAGTGATAACACTGCGGCCAACTTACTTCTGACAACGATCGGAGGACCGAAGGAGCTAACCGCT
TTTTTGCACAACATGGGGGATCATGTAACTCGCCTTGATCGTTGGGAACCGGAGCTGAATGAAGCCATAC
CAAACGACGAGCGTGACACCACGATGCCTGTAGCAATGGCAACAACGTTGCGCAAACTATTAACTGGCGA
ACTACTTACTCTAGCTTCCCGGCAACAATTAATAGACTGGATGGAGGCGGATAAAGTTGCAGGACCACTT
CTGCGCTCGGCCCTTCCGGCTGGCTGGTTTATTGCTGATAAATCTGGAGCCGGTGAGCGTGGGTCTCGCG
GTATCATTGCAGCACTGGGGCCAGATGGTAAGCCCTCCCGTATCGTAGTTATCTACACGACGGGGAGTCA
GGCAACTATGGATGAACGAAATAGACAGATCGCTGAGATAGGTGCCTCACTGATTAAGCATTGGTAACTG
TCAGACCAAGTTTACTCATATATACTTTAGATTGATTTAAAACTTCATTTTTAATTTAAAAGGATCTAGG
TGAAGATCCTTTTTGATAATCTCATGACCAAAATCCCTTAACGTGAGTTTTCGTTCCACTGAGCGTCAGA
CCCCGTAGAAAAGATCAAAGGATCTTCTTGAGATCCTTTTTTTCTGCGCGTAATCTGCTGCTTGCAAACA
AAAAAACCACCGCTACCAGCGGTGGTTTGTTTGCCGGATCAAGAGCTACCAACTCTTTTTCCGAAGGTAA
CTGGCTTCAGCAGAGCGCAGATACCAAATACTGTTCTTCTAGTGTAGCCGTAGTTAGGCCACCACTTCAA
GAACTCTGTAGCACCGCCTACATACCTCGCTCTGCTAATCCTGTTACCAGTGGCTGCTGCCAGTGGCGAT
AAGTCGTGTCTTACCGGGTTGGACTCAAGACGATAGTTACCGGATAAGGCGCAGCGGTCGGGCTGAACGG
GGGGTTCGTGCACACAGCCCAGCTTGGAGCGAACGACCTACACCGAACTGAGATACCTACAGCGTGAGCT
ATGAGAAAGCGCCACGCTTCCCGAAGGGAGAAAGGCGGACAGGTATCCGGTAAGCGGCAGGGTCGGAACA
GGAGAGCGCACGAGGGAGCTTCCAGGGGGAAACGCCTGGTATCTTTATAGTCCTGTCGGGTTTCGCCACC
TCTGACTTGAGCGTCGATTTTTGTGATGCTCGTCAGGGGGGCGGAGCCTATGGAAAAACGCCAGCAACGC
GGCCTTTTTACGGTTCCTGGCCTTTTGCTGGCCTTTTGCTCACATGTTCTTTCCTGCGTTATCCCCTGAT
TCTGTGGATAACCGTATTACCGCCTTTGAGTGAGCTGATACCGCTCGCCGCAGCCGAACGACCGAGCGCA
GCGAGTCAGTGAGCGAGGAAGCGGAAGAGCGCCCAATACGCAAACCGCCTCTCCCCGCGCGTTGGCCGAT
TCATTAATGCAGCTGGCACGACAGGTTTCCCGACTGGAAAGCGGGCAGTGAGCGCAACGCAATTAATGTG
AGTTAGCTCACTCATTAGGCACCCCAGGCTTTACACTTTATGCTTCCGGCTCGTATGTTGTGTGGAATTG
TGAGCGGATAACAATTTCACACAGGAAACAGCTATGACCATGATTACGCCAAGCGCGCAATTAACCCTCA
CTAAAGGGAACAAAAGCTGGAGCTGCAAGC
