>Addgene plasmid #141577 | TFORF0312 | depositor partial sequence | sequence record 276868 | Insert
ACCGCCACCATGAGCAAATGTGCAAGGAAAAAATATATTAAGACAAATCCAAGACAAATGACCATGGAAA
CAGTTGAATCCCAGCATGATGGAAGTATAACAGCTTCTTTGACAGAGAGCAAGTCTGCTCATGTGCAGAC
TCAGACTGGCCAAAATTCAATCCCTGCTTTAGCTCAGGTAGCAGCAATTGCAGAGACAGATGAATCTGCA
GAATCAGAAGGTGTAATTGATTCTCATAAACGTAGAGAAATCCTTTCACGAAGACCCTCTTATAGGAAAA
TACTGAATGAACTGTCCTCTGATGTGCCTGGTGTTCCCAAGATTGAAGAAGAGAGATCAGAGGAAGAAGG
AACACCACCTAGTATTGCTACCATGGCAGTACCAACTAGCATATATCAGACTAGCACGGGGCAATACATT
GCTATAGCCCAAGGTGGAACAATCCAGATTTCTAACCCAGGATCTGATGGTGTTCAGGGACTGCAGGCAT
TAACAATGACAAATTCAGGAGCTCCTCCACCAGGTGCTACAATTGTACAGTACGCAGCACAATCAGCTGA
TGGCACACAGCAGTTCTTTGTCCCAGGCAGCCAGGTTGTTGTTCAAGCTGCCACTGGTGACATGCCAACT
TACCAGATCCGAGCTCCTACTGCTGCTTTGCCACAGGGAGTGGTGATGGCTGCATCGCCCGGAAGTTTGC
ACAGTCCCCAGCAGCTGGCAGAAGAAGCAACACGCAAACGAGAGCTGAGGCTAATGAAAAACAGGGAAGC
TGCCCGGGAGTGTCGCAGGAAGAAGAAAGAATATGTCAAATGTCTTGAAAATCGTGTGGCTGTGCTTGAA
AACCAAAACAAGACTCTCATTGAGGAACTCAAGGCCCTCAAAGATCTTTATTGCCATAAAGTAGAGTAGT
AATGAACTAGTCCGTAACTTGAAAGTATTTCGATTTCTTGGCTTTATATATCTTGTGGAAAGGACGAACA
TTTCACAGTGTACTCCGGCCG
