>Addgene plasmid #141577 | TFORF0312 | depositor partial sequence | sequence record 276869 | Barcode
ACATTTCACAGTGTACTCCGGCCG
